>Addgene plasmid #37543 | pCDNA3 IRF9-STAT1C | addgene full sequence | sequence record 234220 | Addgene NGS Result
TCGACGGATCGGGAGATCTCCCGATCCCCTATGGTGCACTCTCAGTACAATCTGCTCTGATGCCGCATAG
TTAAGCCAGTATCTGCTCCCTGCTTGTGTGTTGGAGGTCGCTGAGTAGTGCGCGAGCAAAATTTAAGCTA
CAACAAGGCAAGGCTTGACCGACAATTGCATGAAGAATCTGCTTAGGGTTAGGCGTTTTGCGCTGCTTCG
CGATGTACGGGCCAGATATACGCGTTGACATTGATTATTGACTAGTTATTAATAGTAATCAATTACGGGG
TCATTAGTTCATAGCCCATATATGGAGTTCCGCGTTACATAACTTACGGTAAATGGCCCGCCTGGCTGAC
CGCCCAACGACCCCCGCCCATTGACGTCAATAATGACGTATGTTCCCATAGTAACGCCAATAGGGACTTT
CCATTGACGTCAATGGGTGGAGTATTTACGGTAAACTGCCCACTTGGCAGTACATCAAGTGTATCATATG
CCAAGTACGCCCCCTATTGACGTCAATGACGGTAAATGGCCCGCCTGGCATTATGCCCAGTACATGACCT
TATGGGACTTTCCTACTTGGCAGTACATCTACGTATTAGTCATCGCTATTACCATGGTGATGCGGTTTTG
GCAGTACATCAATGGGCGTGGATAGCGGTTTGACTCACGGGGATTTCCAAGTCTCCACCCCATTGACGTC
AATGGGAGTTTGTTTTGGCACCAAAATCAACGGGACTTTCCAAAATGTCGTAACAACTCCGCCCCATTGA
CGCAAATGGGCGGTAGGCGTGTACGGTGGGAGGTCTATATAAGCAGAGCTCTCTGGCTAACTAGAGAACC
CACTGCTTACTGGCTTATCGAAATTAATACGACTCACTATAGGGAGACCCAAGCTTGGTACCGAGCTCGG
ATCCCCGCCATGGCATCAGGCAGGGCACGCTGCACCCGAAAACTCCGGAACTGGGTGGTGGAGCAAGTGG
AGAGTGGGCAGTTTCCCGGAGTGTGCTGGGATGATACAGCTAAGACCATGTTCCGGATTCCCTGGAAACA
TGCAGGCAAGCAGGACTTCCGGGAGGACCAGGATGCTGCCTTCTTCAAGGCCTGGGCAATATTTAAGGGA
AAGTATAAGGAGGGGGACACAGGAGGTCCAGCTGTCTGGAAGACTCGCCTGCGCTGTGCACTCAACAAGA
GTTCTGAATTTAAGGAGGTTCCTGAGAGGGGCCGCATGGATGTTGCTGAGCCCTACAAGGTGTATCAGTT
GCTGCCACCAGGAATCGTCTCTGGCCAGCCAGGGACTCAGAAAGTACCATCAAAGCGACAGCACAGTTCT
GTGTCCTCTGAGAGGAAGGAGGAAGAGGATGCCATGCAGAACTGCACACTCAGTCCCTCTGTGCTCCAGG
ACTCCCTCAATAATGAGGAGGAGGGGGCCAGTGGGGGAGCAGTCCATTCAGACATTGGGAGCAGCAGCAG
CAGCAGCAGCCCTGAGCCACAGGAAGTTACAGACACAACTGAGGCCCCCTTTCAAGGGGATCAGAGGTCC
CTGGAGTTTCTGCTTCCTCCAGAGCCAGACTACTCACTGCTGCTCACCTTCATCTACAACGGGCGCGTGG
TGGGCGAGGCCCAGGTGCAAAGCCTGGATTGCCGCCTTGTGGCTGAGCCCTCAGGCTCTGAGAGCAGCAT
GGAGCAGGTGCTGTTCCCCAAGCCTGGCCCACTGGAGCCCACGCAGCGCCTGCTGAGCCAGCTTGAGAGG
GGCATCCTAGTGGCCAGCAACCCCCGAGGCCTCTTCGTGCAGCGCCTTTGCCCCATCCCCATCTCCTGGA
ATGCACCCCAGGCTCCACCTGGGCCAGGCCCGCATCTGCTGCCCAGCAACGAGTGCGTGGAGCTCTTCAG
AACCGCCTACTTCTGCAGAGACTTGGTCAGGTACTTTCAGGGCCTGGGCCCCCCACCGAAGTTCCAGGTA
ACACTGAATTTCTGGGAAGAGAGCCATGGCTCCAGCCATACTCCACAGAATCTTATCACAGTGAAGATGG
AGCAGGCCTTTGCCCGATACTTGCTGGAGCAGACTCCAGAGCAGCAGGCAGCCATTCTGTCCCTGGTGGA
AGTTCACCCTTCTAGACTTCAGACCACAGACAACCTGCTCCCCATGTCTCCTGAGGAGTTTGACGAGGTG
TCTCGGATAGTGGGCTCTGTAGAATTCGACAGTATGATGAACACAGTATAGCGGCCGCTCGAGCATGCAT
CTAGAGGGCCCTATTCTATAGTGTCACCTAAATGCTAGAGCTCGCTGATCAGCCTCGACTGTGCCTTCTA
GTTGCCAGCCATCTGTTGTTTGCCCCTCCCCCGTGCCTTCCTTGACCCTGGAAGGTGCCACTCCCACTGT
CCTTTCCTAATAAAATGAGGAAATTGCATCGCATTGTCTGAGTAGGTGTCATTCTATTCTGGGGGGTGGG
GTGGGGCAGGACAGCAAGGGGGAGGATTGGGAAGACAATAGCAGGCATGCTGGGGATGCGGTGGGCTCTA
TGGCTTCTGAGGCGGAAAGAACCAGCTGGGGCTCTAGGGGGTATCCCC
[124 nt withheld, positions 2569-2692]
C
[91 nt withheld, positions 2694-2784]
A
[49 nt withheld, positions 2786-2834]
CCTTTGACGTTGGAGTCCACGTTCTTT
[37 nt withheld, positions 2862-2898]
ACCCTATCTCGGTCTATTCTTTTGATTTATAAGGGATTTTGCCGATTTCGGCCTATTGGTTAAAAAATGA
GCTGATTTAACAAAAATTTAACGCGAATTAATTCTGTGGAATGTGTGTCAGTTAGGGTGTGGAAAGTCCC
CAGGCTCCCCAGCAGGCAGAAGTATGCAAAGCATGCATCTCAATTAGTCAGCAACCAGGTGTGGAAAGTC
CCCAGGCTCCCCAGCAGGCAGAAGTATGCAAAGCATGCATCTCAATTAGTCAGCAACCATAGTCCCGCCC
CTAACTCCGCCCATCCCGCCCCTAACTCCGCCCAGTTCCGCCCATTCTCCGCCCCATGGCTGACTAATTT
TTTTTATTTATGCAGAGGCCGAGGCCGCCTCTGCCTCTGAGCTATTCCAGAAGTAGTGAGGAGGCTTTTT
TGGAGGCCTAGGCTTTTGCAAAAAGCTCCCGGGAGCTTGTATATCCATTTTCGGATCTGATCAAGAGACA
GGATGAGGATCGTTTCGCATGATTGAACAAGATGGATTGCACGCAGGTTCTCCGGCCGCTTGGGTGGAGA
GGCTATTCGGCTATGACTGGGCACAACAGACAATCGGCTGCTCTGATGCCGCCGTGTTCCGGCTGTCAGC
GCAGGGGCGCCCGGTTCTTTTTGTCAAGACCGACCTGTCCGGTGCCCTGAATGAACTGCAGGACGAGGCA
GCGCGGCTATCGTGGCTGGCCACGACGGGCGTTCCTTGCGCAGCTGTGCTCGACGTTGTCACTGAAGCGG
GAAGGGACTGGCTGCTATTGGGCGAAGTGCCGGGGCAGGATCTCCTGTCATCTCACCTTGCTCCTGCCGA
GAAAGTATCCATCATGGCTGATGCAATGCGGCGGCTGCATACGCTTGATCCGGCTACCTGCCCATTCGAC
CACCAAGCGAAACATCGCATCGAGCGAGCACGTACTCGGATGGAAGCCGGTCTTGTCGATCAGGATGATC
TGGACGAAGAGCATCAGGGGCTCGCGCCAGCCGAACTGTTCGCCAGGCTCAAGGCGCGCATGCCCGACGG
CGAGGATCTCGTCGTGACCCATGGCGATGCCTGCTTGCCGAATATCATGGTGGAAAATGGCCGCTTTTCT
GGATTCATCGACTGTGGCCGGCTGGGTGTGGCGGACCGCTATCAGGACATAGCGTTGGCTACCCGTGATA
TTGCTGAAGAGCTTGGCGGCGAATGGGCTGACCGCTTCCTCGTGCTTTACGGTATCGCCGCTCCCGATTC
GCAGCGCATCGCCTTCTATCGCCTTCTTGACGAGTTCTTCTGAGCGGGACTCTGGGGTTCGAAATGACCG
ACCAAGCGACGCCCAACCTGCCATCACGAGATTTCGATTCCACCGCCGCCTTCTATGAAAGGTTGGGCTT
CGGAATCGTTTTCCGGGACGCCGGCTGGATGATCCTCCAGCGCGGGGATCTCATGCTGGAGTTCTTCGCC
CACCCCAACTTGTTTATTGCAGCTTATAATGGTTACAAATAAAGCAATAGCATCACAAATTTCACAAATA
AAGCATTTTTTTCACTGCATTCTAGTTGTGGTTTGTCCAAACTCATCAATGTATCTTATCATGTCTGTAT
ACCGTCGACCTCTAGCTAGAGCTTGGCGTAATCATGGTCATAGCTGTTTCCTGTGTGAAATTGTTATCCG
CTCACAATTCCACACAACATACGAGCCGGAAGCATAAAGTGTAAAGCCTGGGGTGCCTAATGAGTGAGCT
AACTCACATTAATTGCGTTGCGCTCACTGCCCGCTTTCCAGTCGGGAAACCTGTCGTGCCAGCTGCATTA
ATGAATCGGCCAACGCGCGGGGAGAGGCGGTTTGCGTATTGGGCGCTCTTCCGCTTCCTCGCTCACTGAC
TCGCTGCGCTCGGTCGTTCGGCTGCGGCGAGCGGTATCAGCTCACTCAAAGGCGGTAATACGGTTATCCA
CAGAATCAGGGGATAACGCAGGAAAGAACATGTGAGCAAAAGGCCAGCAAAAGGCCAGGAACCGTAAAAA
GGCCGCGTTGCTGGCGTTTTTCCATAGGCTCCGCCCCCCTGACGAGCATCACAAAAATCGACGCTCAAGT
CAGAGGTGGCGAAACCCGACAGGACTATAAAGATACCAGGCGTTTCCCCCTGGAAGCTCCCTCGTGCGCT
CTCCTGTTCCGACCCTGCCGCTTACCGGATACCTGTCCGCCTTTCTCCCTTCGGGAAGCGTGGCGCTTTC
TCATAGCTCACGCTGTAGGTATCTCAGTTCGGTGTAGGTCGTTCGCTCCAAGCTGGGCTGTGTGCACGAA
CCCCCCGTTCAGCCCGACCGCTGCGCCTTATCCGGTAACTATCGTCTTGAGTCCAACCCGGTAAGACACG
ACTTATCGCCACTGGCAGCAGCCACTGGTAACAGGATTAGCAGAGCGAGGTATGTAGGCGGTGCTACAGA
GTTCTTGAAGTGGTGGCCTAACTACGGCTACACTAGAAGAACAGTATTTGGTATCTGCGCTCTGCTGAAG
CCAGTTACCTTCGGAAAAAGAGTTGGTAGCTCTTGATCCGGCAAACAAACCACCGCTGGTAGCGGTGGTT
TTTTTGTTTGCAAGCAGCAGATTACGCGCAGAAAAAAAGGATCTCAAGAAGATCCTTTGATCTTTTCTAC
GGGGTCTGACGCTCAGTGGAACGAAAACTCACGTTAAGGGATTTTGGTCATGAGATTATCAAAAAGGATC
TTCACCTAGATCCTTTTAAATTAAAAATGAAGTTTTAAATCAATCTAAAGTATATATGAGTAAACTTGGT
CTGACAGTTACCAATGCTTAATCAGTGAGGCACCTATCTCAGCGATCTGTCTATTTCGTTCATCCATAGT
TGCCTGACTCCCCGTCGTGTAGATAACTACGATACGGGAGGGCTTACCATCTGGCCCCAGTGCTGCAATG
ATACCGCGAGACCCACGCTCACCGGCTCCAGATTTATCAGCAATAAACCAGCCAGCCGGAAGGGCCGAGC
GCAGAAGTGGTCCTGCAACTTTATCCGCCTCCATCCAGTCTATTAATTGTTGCCGGGAAGCTAGAGTAAG
TAGTTCGCCAGTTAATAGTTTGCGCAACGTTGTTGCCATTGCTACAGGCATCGTGGTGTCACGCTCGTCG
TTTGGTATGGCTTCATTCAGCTCCGGTTCCCAACGATCAAGGCGAGTTACATGATCCCCCATGTTGTGCA
AAAAAGCGGTTAGCTCCTTCGGTCCTCCGATCGTTGTCAGAAGTAAGTTGGCCGCAGTGTTATCACTCAT
GGTTATGGCAGCACTGCATAATTCTCTTACTGTCATGCCATCCGTAAGATGCTTTTCTGTGACTGGTGAG
TACTCAACCAAGTCATTCTGAGAATAGTGTATGCGGCGACCGAGTTGCTCTTGCCCGGCGTCAATACGGG
ATAATACCGCGCCACATAGCAGAACTTTAAAAGTGCTCATCATTGGAAAACGTTCTTCGGGGCGAAAACT
CTCAAGGATCTTACCGCTGTTGAGATCCAGTTCGATGTAACCCACTCGTGCACCCAACTGATCTTCAGCA
TCTTTTACTTTCACCAGCGTTTCTGGGTGAGCAAAAACAGGAAGGCAAAATGCCGCAAAAAAGGGAATAA
GGGCGACACGGAAATGTTGAATACTCATACTCTTCCTTTTTCAATATTATTGAAGCATTTATCAGGGTTA
TTGTCTCATGAGCGGATACATATTTGAATGTATTTAGAAAAATAAACAAATAGGGGTTCCGCGCACATTT
CCCCGAAAAGTGCCACCTGACG
Features (pLannotate 1.2.2; 22 found; start..end, strand, type, name):
     30..82      -  misc_feature   bom (fragment): basis of mobility region from pBR322
    237..616     +  enhancer       CMV enhancer: human cytomegalovirus immediate early enhancer
    617..820     +  promoter       CMV promoter: human cytomegalovirus (CMV) immediate early promoter
    816..849     +  LTR            5' LTR (truncated) (fragment): truncated 5' long terminal repeat (LTR) from HIV-1
    865..883     +  promoter       T7 promoter: promoter for bacteriophage T7 RNA polymerase
    920..2098    +  CDS            IRF9: IRF9_HUMAN - Also known as ISGF3G. Experimental evidence at protein level: Swiss-Prot protein existence level 1. Transcription factor that plays an essential role in anti- viral immunity. It mediates signaling by type I IFNs (IFN-alpha and IFN-beta). Following type I IFN binding to cell surface receptors, Jak kinases (TYK2 and JAK1) are activated, leading to tyrosine phosphorylation of STAT1 and STAT2. IRF9/ISGF3G associates with the phosphorylated STAT1:STAT2 dimer to form a complex termed ISGF3 transcription factor, that enters the nucleus. ISGF3 binds to the IFN stimulated response element
   2084..2218    +  CDS            STAT1 (fragment): STAT1_HUMAN - Experimental evidence at protein level: Swiss-Prot protein existence level 1. Signal transducer and transcription activator that mediates cellular responses to interferons (IFNs), cytokine KITLG/SCF and other cytokines and other growth factors. Following type I IFN (IFN-alpha and IFN-beta) binding to cell surface receptors, signaling via protein kinases leads to activation of Jak kinases (TYK2 and JAK1) and to tyrosine phosphorylation of STAT1 and STAT2. The phosphorylated STATs dimerize and associate with ISGF3G/IRF-9 to form a complex termed ISGF3 transcription factor, that ent
   2255..2273    -  promoter       SP6 promoter: promoter for bacteriophage SP6 RNA polymerase
   2299..2523    +  polyA_signal   bGH poly(A) signal: bovine growth hormone polyadenylation signal
   2527..2548    +  promoter       SV40 promoter (fragment): SV40 enhancer and early promoter
   2569..2997    +  rep_origin     f1 ori (sequence partly withheld): f1 bacteriophage origin of replication; arrow indicates direction of (+) strand synthesis
   3011..3340    +  promoter       SV40 promoter: SV40 enhancer and early promoter
   3407..4198    +  CDS            neo: KKA2_KLEPN - Also known as kan, nptII. Experimental evidence at protein level: Swiss-Prot protein existence level 1. Resistance to kanamycin, neomycin, paromomycin, ribostamycin, butirosin and gentamicin B. From Klebsiella pneumoniae.
   4222..4380    +  CDS            ble (fragment): BLE_KLEPN - Experimental evidence at protein level: Swiss-Prot protein existence level 1. Binding protein with a strong affinity to the bleomycin family of antibiotics. Binds to CL990; an antimitotic-antibiotic compound. From Klebsiella pneumoniae.
   4375..4496    +  polyA_signal   SV40 poly(A) signal: SV40 polyadenylation signal
   4569..4585    -  protein_bind   lac operator: The lac repressor binds to the lac operator to inhibit transcription in E. coli. This inhibition can be relieved by adding lactose or isopropyl-β-D-thiogalactopyranoside (IPTG). lac repressor encoded by lacI
   4593..4623    -  promoter       lac promoter: promoter for the E. coli lac operon
   4638..4659    -  protein_bind   CAP binding site: CAP binding activates transcription in the presence of cAMP. E. coli catabolite activator protein
   4672..4764    -  CDS            lacI (fragment): lac repressor; lacI; The lac repressor binds to the lac operator to inhibit transcription in E. coli. This inhibition can be relieved by adding lactose or isopropyl-β-D-thiogalactopyranoside (IPTG).
   4947..5535    -  rep_origin     ori: high-copy-number ColE1/pMB1/pBR322/pUC origin of replication
   5706..6566    -  CDS            AmpR: β-lactamase; bla; confers resistance to ampicillin, carbenicillin, and related antibiotics
   6567..6671    -  promoter       AmpR promoter: bla
