[The description below was written by a language model from this plasmid's Addgene catalogue record and pLannotate feature annotations shown in this document.]
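Description:
pCDNA3 IRF9-STAT1C is a mammalian expression plasmid built on the Invitrogen pCDNA3 backbone, with a sequenced length of about 6.7 kb. It is propagated in E. coli as a high-copy plasmid through a ColE1/pUC-type origin and selected with ampicillin via the β-lactamase gene. An f1 origin is also present, which permits single-stranded DNA production. For mammalian cells, a neomycin phosphotransferase gene driven by the SV40 enhancer/early promoter and terminated by the SV40 polyadenylation signal allows G418 selection of stable transfectants. The short matches annotated as an HIV-1 LTR, ble, lacI and an extra SV40 promoter are small fragments and appear to be backbone remnants or annotation artefacts rather than functional elements.

The payload is a hybrid open reading frame in which human IRF9, the DNA-binding subunit of the interferon-stimulated ISGF3 complex, is joined at its C-terminus to a short piece of human STAT1. The depositor notes that only the 38 C-terminal amino acids of STAT1 are included, and this fits the small STAT1 fragment annotated directly after, and slightly overlapping, the IRF9 coding region. Expression is driven by the CMV immediate-early enhancer and promoter and terminated by the bovine growth hormone polyadenylation signal. Flanking T7 and SP6 promoters allow in vitro transcription of either strand. The cloning sites are not recorded, and no epitope tag is annotated.

The associated publication concerns hybrid IRF9–STAT proteins that reproduce interferon-stimulated gene expression and antiviral responses. This suggests the construct is used to test whether tethering the STAT1 C-terminal region to IRF9 can drive transcription of interferon-responsive genes, although the record does not state its exact experimental role.
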