Addgene plasmid #37543: pCDNA3 IRF9-STAT1C
Depositing lab: Curt Horvath. Depositing organization: Icahn School of Medicine at Mount Sinai. Publication: A hybrid IRF9-STAT2 protein recapitulates interferon-stimulated gene expression and antiviral response. Kraus TA, Lau JF, Parisien JP, Horvath CM. J Biol Chem. 2003 Apr 11;278(15):13033-8. Epub 2003 Feb 5. 10.1074/jbc.M212972200 PubMed 12574168.
Backbone
  Vector backbone: pCDNA3
  Backbone manufacturer: Invitrogen
  Backbone size w/o insert (bp): 5428
  Vector type: Mammalian Expression
  Selectable markers: Neomycin (select with G418)
Growth in bacteria
  Bacterial resistance: Ampicillin, 100 μg/mL
  Growth temperature: 37°C
  Growth strain: DH5alpha
  Copy number: High Copy
Gene/Insert
  Cloning method: Restriction Enzyme; 5′ cloning site unknown (unknown if destroyed); 3′ cloning site Unknown (unknown if destroyed)
  Sequencing primers: 5′ CMV-F; 3′ BGH-rev
Terms and licenses: Academic/Nonprofit Terms; Industry Terms: Not Available to Industry
Depositor comments: This plasmid only contains the 38 C-terminal amino acids of STAT1.
How to cite: pCDNA3 IRF9-STAT1C was a gift from Curt Horvath (Addgene plasmid # 37543 ; http://n2t.net/addgene:37543 ; RRID:Addgene_37543)
