>Addgene plasmid #37543 | pCDNA3 IRF9-STAT1C | addgene partial sequence | sequence record 71407 | CMV-F 5'-CGCAAATGGGCGGTAGGCGTG-3'
GCTCTCTGGCTAACTAGAGAACCCACTGCTTACTGGCTTATCGAAATTAATACGACTCACTATAGGGAGA
CCCAAGCTTGGTACCGAGCTCGGATCCCCGCCATGGCATCAGGCAGGGCACGCTGCACCCGAAAACTCCG
GAACTGGGTGGTGGAGCAAGTGGAGAGTGGGCAGTTTCCCGGAGTGTGCTGGGATGATACAGCTAAGACC
ATGTTCCGGATTCCCTGGAAACATGCAGGCAAGCAGGACTTCCGGGAGGACCAGGATGCTGCCTTCTTCA
AGGCCTGGGCAATATTTAAGGGAAAGTATAAGGAGGGGGACACAGGAGGTCCAGCTGTCTGGAAGACTCG
CCTGCGCTGTGCACTCAACAAGAGTTCTGAATTTAAGGAGGTTCCTGAGAGGGGCCGCATGGATGTTGCT
GAGCCCTACAAGGTGTATCAGTTGCTGCCACCAGGAATCGTCTCTGGCCAGCCAGGGACTCAGAAAGTAC
CATCAAAGCGACAGCACAGTTCTGTGTCCTCTGAGAGGAAGGAGGAAGAGGATGCCATGCAGAACTGCAC
ACTCAGTCCCTCTGTGCTCCAGGACTCCCTCAATAATGAGGAGGAGGGGGCCAGTGGGGGAGCAGTCCAT
TCAGACATTGGGAGCAGCAGCAGCAGCAGCAGCCCTGAGCCACAGGAAGTTACAGACACAACTGAGGCCC
CCTTTCAAGGGGATCAGAGGTCCCTGGAGTTTCTGCTTCCTCCAGAGCCAGACTACTCACTGCTGCTCAC
CTTCATCTACAACGGGCGCGTGGTGGGCGAGGCCCAGGTGCAAAGCCTGGATTGCCGCCTTGTGGCTGAG
