>Addgene plasmid #37543 | pCDNA3 IRF9-STAT1C | addgene partial sequence | sequence record 71425 | IRF9-F1 5'-TCAGAACCGCCTACTTCTGC-3'
AAGTTCCAGGTAACACTGAATTTCTGGGAAGAGAGCCATGGCTCCAGCCATACTCCACAGAATCTTATCA
CAGTGAAGATGGAGCAGGCCTTTGCCCGATACTTGCTGGAGCAGACTCCAGAGCAGCAGGCAGCCATTCT
GTCCCTGGTGGAAGTTCACCCTTCTAGACTTCAGACCACAGACAACCTGCTCCCCATGTCTCCTGAGGAG
TTTGACGAGGTGTCTCGGATAGTGGGCTCTGTAGAATTCGACAGTATGATGAACACAGTATAGCGGCCGC
TCGAGCATGCATCTAGAGGGCCCTATTCTATAGTGTCACCTAAATGCTAGAGCTCGCTGATCAGCCTCGA
CTGTGCCTTCTAGTTGCCAGCCATCTGTTGTTTGCCCCTCCCCCGTGCCTTCCTTGACCCTGGAAGGTGC
CACTCCCACTGTCCTTTCCTAATAAAATGAGGAAATTGCATCGCATTGTCTGAGTAGGTGTCATTCTATT
CTGGGGGGTGGGGTGGGGCAGGACAGCAAGGGGGAGGATTGGGAAGACAATAGCAGGCATGCTGGGGATG
CGGTGGGCTCTATGGCTTCTGAGGCGGAAAGAACCAGCTGGGGCTCTAGGGGGTATCCCC
[124 nt withheld, positions 621-744]
C
[79 nt withheld, positions 746-824]
